>Addgene plasmid #47560 | CFP-Parkin | addgene full sequence | sequence record 418611 | Addgene NGS Result
GCCTTTTGCTGGCCTTTTGCTCACATGTTCTTTCCTGCGTTATCCCCTGATTCTGTGGATAACCGTATTA
CCGCCATGCATTAGTTATTAATAGTAATCAATTACGGGGTCATTAGTTCATAGCCCATATATGGAGTTCC
GCGTTACATAACTTACGGTAAATGGCCCGCCTGGCTGACCGCCCAACGACCCCCGCCCATTGACGTCAAT
AATGACGTATGTTCCCATAGTAACGCCAATAGGGACTTTCCATTGACGTCAATGGGTGGAGTATTTACGG
TAAACTGCCCACTTGGCAGTACATCAAGTGTATCATATGCCAAGTACGCCCCCTATTGACGTCAATGACG
GTAAATGGCCCGCCTGGCATTATGCCCAGTACATGACCTTATGGGACTTTCCTACTTGGCAGTACATCTA
CGTATTAGTCATCGCTATTACCATGGTGATGCGGTTTTGGCAGTACATCAATGGGCGTGGATAGCGGTTT
GACTCACGGGGATTTCCAAGTCTCCACCCCATTGACGTCAATGGGAGTTTGTTTTGGCACCAAAATCAAC
GGGACTTTCCAAAATGTCGTAACAACTCCGCCCCATTGACGCAAATGGGCGGTAGGCGTGTACGGTGGGA
GGTCTATATAAGCAGAGCTGGTTTAGTGAACCGTCAGATCCGCTAGCGCTACCGGTCGCCACCATGGTGA
GCAAGGGCGAGGAGCTGTTCACCGGGGTGGTGCCCATCCTGGTCGAGCTGGACGGCGACGTAAACGGCCA
CAAGTTCAGCGTGTCCGGCGAGGGCGAGGGCGATGCCACCTACGGCAAGCTGACCCTGAAGTTCATCTGC
ACCACCGGCAAGCTGCCCGTGCCCTGGCCCACCCTCGTGACCACCCTGACCTGGGGCGTGCAGTGCTTCA
GCCGCTACCCCGACCACATGAAGCAGCACGACTTCTTCAAGTCCGCCATGCCCGAAGGCTACGTCCAGGA
GCGCACCATCTTCTTCAAGGACGACGGCAACTACAAGACCCGCGCCGAGGTGAAGTTCGAGGGCGACACC
CTGGTGAACCGCATCGAGCTGAAGGGCATCGACTTCAAGGAGGACGGCAACATCCTGGGGCACAAGCTGG
AGTACAACTACATCAGCCACAACGTCTATATCACCGCCGACAAGCAGAAGAACGGCATCAAGGCCAACTT
CAAGATCCGCCACAACATCGAGGACGGCAGCGTGCAGCTCGCCGACCACTACCAGCAGAACACCCCCATC
GGCGACGGCCCCGTGCTGCTGCCCGACAACCACTACCTGAGCACCCAGTCCGCCCTGAGCAAAGACCCCA
ACGAGAAGCGCGATCACATGGTCCTGCTGGAGTTCGTGACCGCCGCCGGGATCACTCTCGGCATGGACGA
GCTGTACAAGTCCGGACTCAGATCTCGAGCTCAAGCTTTGATAGTGTTTGTCAGGTTCAACTCCAGCCAT
GGTTTCCCAGTGGAGGTCGATTCTGACACCAGCATCTTCCAGCTCAAGGAGGTGGTTGCTAAGCGACAGG
GGGTTCCGGCTGACCAGTTGCGTGTGATTTTCGCAGGGAAGGAGCTGAGGAATGACTGGACTGTGCAGAA
TTGTGACCTGGATCAGCAGAGCATTGTTCACATTGTGCAGAGACCGTGGAGAAAAGGTCAAGAAATGAAT
GCAACTGGAGGCGACGACCCCAGAAACGCGGCGGGAGGCTGTGAGCGGGAGCCCCAGAGCTTGACTCGGG
TGGACCTCAGCAGCTCAGTCCTCCCAGGAGACTCTGTGGGGCTGGCTGTCATTCTGCACACTGACAGCAG
GAAGGACTCACCACCAGCTGGAAGTCCAGCAGGTAGATCAATCTACAACAGCTTTTATGTGTATTGCAAA
GGCCCCTGTCAAAGAGTGCAGCCGGGAAAACTCAGGGTACAGTGCAGCACCTGCAGGCAGGCAACGCTCA
CCTTGACCCAGGGTCCATCTTGCTGGGATGATGTTTTAATTCCAAACCGGATGAGTGGTGAATGCCAATC
CCCACACTGCCCTGGGACTAGTGCAGAATTTTTCTTTAAATGTGGAGCACACCCCACCTCTGACAAGGAA
ACATCAGTAGCTTTGCACCTGATCGCAACAAATAGTCGGAACATCACTTGCATTACGTGCACAGACGTCA
GGAGCCCCGTCCTGGTTTTCCAGTGCAACTCCCGCCACGTGATTTGCTTAGACTGTTTCCACTTATACTG
TGTGACAAGACTCAATGATCGGCAGTTTGTCCACGACCCTCAGCTTGGCTACTCCCTGCCTTGTGTGGCT
GGCTGTCCCAACTCCTTGATTAAAGAGCTCCATCACTTCAGGATTCTGGGAGAAGAGCAGTACAACCGGT
ACCAGCAGTATGGTGCAGAGGAGTGTGTCCTGCAGATGGGGGGCGTGTTATGCCCCCGCCCTGGCTGTGG
AGCGGGGCTGCTGCCGGAGCCTGACCAGAGGAAAGTCACCTGCGAAGGGGGCAATGGCCTGGGCTGTGGG
TTTGCCTTCTGCCGGGAATGTAAAGAAGCGTACCATGAAGGGGAGTGCAGTGCCGTATTTGAAGCCTCAG
GAACAACTACTCAGGCCTACAGAGTCGATGAAAGAGCCGCCGAGCAGGCTCGTTGGGAAGCAGCCTCCAA
AGAAACCATCAAGAAAACCACCAAGCCCTGTCCCCGCTGCCATGTACCAGTGGAAAAAAATGGAGGCTGC
ATGCACATGAAGTGTCCGCAGCCCCAGTGCAGGCTCGAGTGGTGCTGGAACTGTGGCTGCGAGTGGAACC
GCGTCTGCATGGGGGACCACTGGTTCGACGTGTAAGGATCCACCGGATCTAGATAACTGATCATAATCAG
CCATACCACATTTGTAGAGGTTTTACTTGCTTTAAAAAACCTCCCACACCTCCCCCTGAACCTGAAACAT
AAAATGAATGCAATTGTTGTTGTTAACTTGTTTATTGCAGCTTATAATGGTTACAAATAAAGCAATAGCA
TCACAAATTTCACAAATAAAGCATTTTTTTCACTGCATTCTAGTTGTGGTTTGTCCAAACTCATCAATGT
ATCTTAAGGCGTAAATTGTAAGCGTTAATATTTTGTTAAAATTCGCGTTAAATTTTTGTTAAATCAGCTC
ATTTTTTAACCAATAGGCCGAAATCGGCAAAATCCCTTATAAATCAAAAGAATAGACCGAGATAGGGT
[37 nt withheld, positions 3219-3255]
AAAGAACGTGGACTCCAACGTCAAAGG
[49 nt withheld, positions 3283-3331]
T
[91 nt withheld, positions 3333-3423]
G
[124 nt withheld, positions 3425-3548]
CAGGTGGCACTTTTCGGGGAAATGTGCGCGGAACCCCTATTTGTTTATTTTTCTAAATACATTCAAATAT
GTATCCGCTCATGAGACAATAACCCTGATAAATGCTTCAATAATATTGAAAAAGGAAGAGTCCTGAGGCG
GAAAGAACCAGCTGTGGAATGTGTGTCAGTTAGGGTGTGGAAAGTCCCCAGGCTCCCCAGCAGGCAGAAG
TATGCAAAGCATGCATCTCAATTAGTCAGCAACCAGGTGTGGAAAGTCCCCAGGCTCCCCAGCAGGCAGA
AGTATGCAAAGCATGCATCTCAATTAGTCAGCAACCATAGTCCCGCCCCTAACTCCGCCCATCCCGCCCC
TAACTCCGCCCAGTTCCGCCCATTCTCCGCCCCATGGCTGACTAATTTTTTTTATTTATGCAGAGGCCGA
GGCCGCCTCGGCCTCTGAGCTATTCCAGAAGTAGTGAGGAGGCTTTTTTGGAGGCCTAGGCTTTTGCAAA
GATCGATCAAGAGACAGGATGAGGATCGTTTCGCATGATTGAACAAGATGGATTGCACGCAGGTTCTCCG
GCCGCTTGGGTGGAGAGGCTATTCGGCTATGACTGGGCACAACAGACAATCGGCTGCTCTGATGCCGCCG
TGTTCCGGCTGTCAGCGCAGGGGCGCCCGGTTCTTTTTGTCAAGACCGACCTGTCCGGTGCCCTGAATGA
ACTGCAAGACGAGGCAGCGCGGCTATCGTGGCTGGCCACGACGGGCGTTCCTTGCGCAGCTGTGCTCGAC
GTTGTCACTGAAGCGGGAAGGGACTGGCTGCTATTGGGCGAAGTGCCGGGGCAGGATCTCCTGTCATCTC
ACCTTGCTCCTGCCGAGAAAGTATCCATCATGGCTGATGCAATGCGGCGGCTGCATACGCTTGATCCGGC
TACCTGCCCATTCGACCACCAAGCGAAACATCGCATCGAGCGAGCACGTACTCGGATGGAAGCCGGTCTT
GTCGATCAGGATGATCTGGACGAAGAGCATCAGGGGCTCGCGCCAGCCGAACTGTTCGCCAGGCTCAAGG
CGAGCATGCCCGACGGCGAGGATCTCGTCGTGACCCATGGCGATGCCTGCTTGCCGAATATCATGGTGGA
AAATGGCCGCTTTTCTGGATTCATCGACTGTGGCCGGCTGGGTGTGGCGGACCGCTATCAGGACATAGCG
TTGGCTACCCGTGATATTGCTGAAGAGCTTGGCGGCGAATGGGCTGACCGCTTCCTCGTGCTTTACGGTA
TCGCCGCTCCCGATTCGCAGCGCATCGCCTTCTATCGCCTTCTTGACGAGTTCTTCTGAGCGGGACTCTG
GGGTTCGAAATGACCGACCAAGCGACGCCCAACCTGCCATCACGAGATTTCGATTCCACCGCCGCCTTCT
ATGAAAGGTTGGGCTTCGGAATCGTTTTCCGGGACGCCGGCTGGATGATCCTCCAGCGCGGGGATCTCAT
GCTGGAGTTCTTCGCCCACCCTAGGGGGAGGCTAACTGAAACACGGAAGGAGACAATACCGGAAGGAACC
CGCGCTATGACGGCAATAAAAAGACAGAATAAAACGCACGGTGTTGGGTCGTTTGTTCATAAACGCGGGG
TTCGGTCCCAGGGCTGGCACTCTGTCGATACCCCACCGAGACCCCATTGGGGCCAATACGCCCGCGTTTC
TTCCTTTTCCCCACCCCACCCCCCAAGTTCGGGTGAAGGCCCAGGGCTCGCAGCCAACGTCGGGGCGGCA
GGCCCTGCCATAGCCTCAGGTTACTCATATATACTTTAGATTGATTTAAAACTTCATTTTTAATTTAAAA
GGATCTAGGTGAAGATCCTTTTTGATAATCTCATGACCAAAATCCCTTAACGTGAGTTTTCGTTCCACTG
AGCGTCAGACCCCGTAGAAAAGATCAAAGGATCTTCTTGAGATCCTTTTTTTCTGCGCGTAATCTGCTGC
TTGCAAACAAAAAAACCACCGCTACCAGCGGTGGTTTGTTTGCCGGATCAAGAGCTACCAACTCTTTTTC
CGAAGGTAACTGGCTTCAGCAGAGCGCAGATACCAAATACTGTTCTTCTAGTGTAGCCGTAGTTAGGCCA
CCACTTCAAGAACTCTGTATCACCGCCTACATACCTCGCTCTGCTAATCCTGTTACCAGTGGCTGCTGCC
AGTGGCGATAAGTCGTGTCTTACCGGGTTGGACTCAAGACGATAGTTACCGGATAAGGCGCAGCGGTCGG
GCTGAACGGGGGGTTCGTGCACACAGCCCAGCTTGGAGCGAACGACCTACACCGAACTGAGATACCTACA
GCGTGAGCTATGAGAAAGCGCCACGCTTCCCGAAGGGAGAAAGGCGGACAGGTATCCGGTAAGCGGCAGG
GTCGGAACAGGAGAGCGCACGAGGGAGCTTCCAGGGGGAAACGCCTGGTATCTTTATAGTCCTGTCGGGT
TTCGCCACCTCTGACTTGAGCGTCGATTTTTGTGATGCTCGTCAGGGGGGCGGAGCCTATGGAAAAACGC
CAGCAACGCGGCCTTTTTACGGTTCCTG
Features (pLannotate 1.2.2; 16 found; start..end, strand, type, name):
     15..74      +  rep_origin     RSF ori (fragment): Plasmids containing the RSF 1030 origin of replication can be propagated in E. coli cells that contain additional plasmids with compatible origins.
    142..445     +  enhancer       CMV enhancer: human cytomegalovirus immediate early enhancer
    446..649     +  promoter       CMV promoter: human cytomegalovirus (CMV) immediate early promoter
    694..1410    +  CDS            ECFP: ECFP is a basic (constitutively fluorescent) cyan fluorescent protein published in 1996, derived from Aequorea victoria. It has low acid sensitivity.
   1411..1438    +  misc_feature   MCS (fragment): multiple cloning site
   1438..2832    +  CDS            PRKN: PRKN_HUMAN - Also known as PARK2. Experimental evidence at protein level: Swiss-Prot protein existence level 1. Functions within a multiprotein E3 ubiquitin ligase complex, catalyzing the covalent attachment of ubiquitin moieties onto substrate proteins (PubMed:10888878, PubMed:10973942, PubMed:11431533, PubMed:12150907, PubMed:12628165, PubMed:15105460, PubMed:16135753, PubMed:21376232, PubMed:21532592, PubMed:23754282, PubMed:23620051, PubMed:24660806, PubMed:24751536, PubMed:32047033, PubMed:29311685, PubMed:22396657). Substrates include SYT11 and VDAC1 (PubMed:32047033, PubMed:29311685). O
   2858..2942    +  CDS            large T antigen (fragment): large T antigen from SV40 (simian virus 40)
   2965..3086    +  polyA_signal   SV40 poly(A) signal: SV40 polyadenylation signal
   3120..3548    -  rep_origin     f1 ori (sequence partly withheld): f1 bacteriophage origin of replication; arrow indicates direction of (+) strand synthesis
   3575..3679    +  promoter       AmpR promoter: bla
   3681..4038    +  promoter       SV40 promoter: SV40 enhancer and early promoter
   4073..4867    +  CDS            NeoR/KanR: aminoglycoside phosphotransferase from Tn5; aph(3')-II (or nptII); confers resistance to neomycin, kanamycin, and G418 (Geneticin®)
   4888..5040    +  CDS            ble (fragment): BLE_KLEPN - Experimental evidence at protein level: Swiss-Prot protein existence level 1. Binding protein with a strong affinity to the bleomycin family of antibiotics. Binds to CL990; an antimitotic-antibiotic compound. From Klebsiella pneumoniae.
   5099..5146    +  polyA_signal   HSV TK poly(A) signal: herpes simplex virus thymidine kinase polyadenylation signal (Cole and Stacy, 1985)
   5237..5253    -  polyA_signal   bGH poly(A) signal (fragment): bovine growth hormone polyadenylation signal
   5475..6063    +  rep_origin     ori: high-copy-number ColE1/pMB1/pBR322/pUC origin of replication
