>Addgene plasmid #47560 | CFP-Parkin | analyzer sequence | sequence record 67905
TAGTTATTAATAGTAATCAATTACGGGGTCATTAGTTCATAGCCCATATATGGAGTTCCGCGTTACATAA
CTTACGGTAAATGGCCCGCCTGGCTGACCGCCCAACGACCCCCGCCCATTGACGTCAATAATGACGTATG
TTCCCATAGTAACGCCAATAGGGACTTTCCATTGACGTCAATGGGTGGAGTATTTACGGTAAACTGCCCA
CTTGGCAGTACATCAAGTGTATCATATGCCAAGTACGCCCCCTATTGACGTCAATGACGGTAAATGGCCC
GCCTGGCATTATGCCCAGTACATGACCTTATGGGACTTTCCTACTTGGCAGTACATCTACGTATTAGTCA
TCGCTATTACCATGGTGATGCGGTTTTGGCAGTACATCAATGGGCGTGGATAGCGGTTTGACTCACGGGG
ATTTCCAAGTCTCCACCCCATTGACGTCAATGGGAGTTTGTTTTGGCACCAAAATCAACGGGACTTTCCA
AAATGTCGTAACAACTCCGCCCCATTGACGCAAATGGGCGGTAGGCGTGTACGGTGGGAGGTCTATATAA
GCAGAGCTGGTTTAGTGAACCGTCAGATCCGCTAGCGCTACCGGTCGCCACCATGGTGAGCAAGGGCGAG
GAGCTGTTCACCGGGGTGGTGCCCATCCTGGTCGAGCTGGACGGCGACGTAAACGGCCACAAGTTCAGCG
TGTCCGGCGAGGGCGAGGGCGATGCCACCTACGGCAAGCTGACCCTGAAGTTCATCTGCACCACCGGCAA
GCTGCCCGTGCCCTGGCCCACCCTCGTGACCACCCTGACCTGGGGCGTGCAGTGCTTCAGCCGCTACCCC
GACCACATGAAGCAGCACGACTTCTTCAAGTCCGCCATGCCCGAAGGCTACGTCCAGGAGCGCACCATCT
TCTTCAAGGACGACGGCAACTACAAGACCCGCGCCGAGGTGAAGTTCGAGGGCGACACCCTGGTGAACCG
CATCGAGCTGAAGGGCATCGACTTCAAGGAGGACGGCAACATCCTGGGGCACAAGCTGGAGTACAACTAC
ATCAGCCACAACGTCTATATCACCGCCGACAAGCAGAAGAACGGCATCAAGGCCAACTTCAAGATCCGCC
ACAACATCGAGGACGGCAGCGTGCAGCTCGCCGACCACTACCAGCAGAACACCCCCATCGGCGACGGCCC
CGTGCTGCTGCCCGACAACCACTACCTGAGCACCCAGTCCGCCCTGAGCAAAGACCCCAACGAGAAGCGC
GATCACATGGTCCTGCTGGAGTTCGTGACCGCCGCCGGGATCACTCTCGGCATGGACGAGCTGTACAAGT
CCGGACTCAGATCTCGAGCTCAAGCTTTGATAGTGTTTGTCAGGTTCAACTCCAGCCATGGTTTCCCAGT
GGAGGTCGATTCTGACACCAGCATCTTCCAGCTCAAGGAGGTGGTTGCTAAGCGACAGGGGGTTCCGGCT
GACCAGTTGCGTGTGATTTTCGCAGGGAAGGAGCTGAGGAATGACTGGACTGTGCAGAATTGTGACCTGG
ATCAGCAGAGCATTGTTCACATTGTGCAGAGACCGTGGAGAAAAGGTCAAGAAATGAATGCAACTGGAGG
CGACGACCCCAGAAACGCGGCGGGAGGCTGTGAGCGGGAGCCCCAGAGCTTGACTCGGGTGGACCTCAGC
AGCTCAGTCCTCCCAGGAGACTCTGTGGGGCTGGCTGTCATTCTGCACACTGACAGCAGGAAGGACTCAC
CACCAGCTGGAAGTCCAGCAGGTAGATCAATCTACAACAGCTTTTATGTGTATTGCAAAGGCCCCTGTCA
AAGAGTGCAGCCGGGAAAACTCAGGGTACAGTGCAGCACCTGCAGGCAGGCAACGCTCACCTTGACCCAG
GGTCCATCTTGCTGGGATGATGTTTTAATTCCAAACCGGATGAGTGGTGAATGCCAATCCCCACACTGCC
CTGGGACTAGTGCAGAATTTTTCTTTAAATGTGGAGCACACCCCACCTCTGACAAGGAAACATCAGTAGC
TTTGCACCTGATCGCAACAAATAGTCGGAACATCACTTGCATTACGTGCACAGACGTCAGGAGCCCCGTC
CTGGTTTTCCAGTGCAACTCCCGCCACGTGATTTGCTTAGACTGTTTCCACTTATACTGTGTGACAAGAC
TCAATGATCGGCAGTTTGTTCACGACCCTCAACTTGGCTACTCCCTGCCTTGTGTGGCTGGCTGTCCCAA
CTCCTTGATTAAAGAGCTCCATCACTTCAGGATTCTGGGAGAAGAGCAGTACAACCGGTACCAGCAGTAT
GGTGCAGAGGAGTGTGTCCTGCAGATGGGGGGCGTGTTATGCCCCCGCCCTGGCTGTGGAGCGGGGCTGC
TGCCGGAGCCTGACCAGAGGAAAGTCACCTGCGAAGGGGGCAATGGCCTGGGCTGTGGGTTTGCCTTCTG
CCGGGAATGTAAAGAAGCGTACCATGAAGGGGAGTGCAGTGCCGTATTTGAAGCCTCAGGAACAACTACT
CAGGCCTACAGAGTCGATGAAAGAGCCGCCGAGCAGGCTCGTTGGGAAGCAGCCTCCAAAGAAACCATCA
AGAAAACCACCAAGCCCTGTCCCCGCTGCCATGTACCAGTGGAAAAAAATGGAGGCTGCATGCACATGAA
GTGTCCGCAGCCCCAGTGCAGGCTCGAGTGGTGCTGGAACTGTGGCTGCGAGTGGAACCGCGTCTGCATG
GGGGACCACTGGTTCGACGTGTAGGGATCCACCGGATCTAGATAACTGATCATAATCAGCCATACCACAT
TTGTAGAGGTTTTACTTGCTTTAAAAAACCTCCCACACCTCCCCCTGAACCTGAAACATAAAATGAATGC
AATTGTTGTTGTTAACTTGTTTATTGCAGCTTATAATGGTTACAAATAAAGCAATAGCATCACAAATTTC
ACAAATAAAGCATTTTTTTCACTGCATTCTAGTTGTGGTTTGTCCAAACTCATCAATGTATCTTAAGGCG
TAAATTGTAAGCGTTAATATTTTGTTAAAATTCGCGTTAAATTTTTGTTAAATCAGCTCATTTTTTAACC
AATAGGCCGAAATCGGCAAAATCCCTTATAAATCAAAAGAATAGACCGAGATAGGGT
[37 nt withheld, positions 3138-3174]
AAAGAACGTGGACTCCAACGTCAAAGG
[49 nt withheld, positions 3202-3250]
T
[91 nt withheld, positions 3252-3342]
G
[124 nt withheld, positions 3344-3467]
CAGGTGGCACTTTTCGGGGAAATGTGCGCGGAACCCCTATTTGTTTATTTTTCTAAATACATTCAAATAT
GTATCCGCTCATGAGACAATAACCCTGATAAATGCTTCAATAATATTGAAAAAGGAAGAGTCCTGAGGCG
GAAAGAACCAGCTGTGGAATGTGTGTCAGTTAGGGTGTGGAAAGTCCCCAGGCTCCCCAGCAGGCAGAAG
TATGCAAAGCATGCATCTCAATTAGTCAGCAACCAGGTGTGGAAAGTCCCCAGGCTCCCCAGCAGGCAGA
AGTATGCAAAGCATGCATCTCAATTAGTCAGCAACCATAGTCCCGCCCCTAACTCCGCCCATCCCGCCCC
TAACTCCGCCCAGTTCCGCCCATTCTCCGCCCCATGGCTGACTAATTTTTTTTATTTATGCAGAGGCCGA
GGCCGCCTCGGCCTCTGAGCTATTCCAGAAGTAGTGAGGAGGCTTTTTTGGAGGCCTAGGCTTTTGCAAA
GATCGATCAAGAGACAGGATGAGGATCGTTTCGCATGATTGAACAAGATGGATTGCACGCAGGTTCTCCG
GCCGCTTGGGTGGAGAGGCTATTCGGCTATGACTGGGCACAACAGACAATCGGCTGCTCTGATGCCGCCG
TGTTCCGGCTGTCAGCGCAGGGGCGCCCGGTTCTTTTTGTCAAGACCGACCTGTCCGGTGCCCTGAATGA
ACTGCAAGACGAGGCAGCGCGGCTATCGTGGCTGGCCACGACGGGCGTTCCTTGCGCAGCTGTGCTCGAC
GTTGTCACTGAAGCGGGAAGGGACTGGCTGCTATTGGGCGAAGTGCCGGGGCAGGATCTCCTGTCATCTC
ACCTTGCTCCTGCCGAGAAAGTATCCATCATGGCTGATGCAATGCGGCGGCTGCATACGCTTGATCCGGC
TACCTGCCCATTCGACCACCAAGCGAAACATCGCATCGAGCGAGCACGTACTCGGATGGAAGCCGGTCTT
GTCGATCAGGATGATCTGGACGAAGAGCATCAGGGGCTCGCGCCAGCCGAACTGTTCGCCAGGCTCAAGG
CGAGCATGCCCGACGGCGAGGATCTCGTCGTGACCCATGGCGATGCCTGCTTGCCGAATATCATGGTGGA
AAATGGCCGCTTTTCTGGATTCATCGACTGTGGCCGGCTGGGTGTGGCGGACCGCTATCAGGACATAGCG
TTGGCTACCCGTGATATTGCTGAAGAGCTTGGCGGCGAATGGGCTGACCGCTTCCTCGTGCTTTACGGTA
TCGCCGCTCCCGATTCGCAGCGCATCGCCTTCTATCGCCTTCTTGACGAGTTCTTCTGAGCGGGACTCTG
GGGTTCGAAATGACCGACCAAGCGACGCCCAACCTGCCATCACGAGATTTCGATTCCACCGCCGCCTTCT
ATGAAAGGTTGGGCTTCGGAATCGTTTTCCGGGACGCCGGCTGGATGATCCTCCAGCGCGGGGATCTCAT
GCTGGAGTTCTTCGCCCACCCTAGGGGGAGGCTAACTGAAACACGGAAGGAGACAATACCGGAAGGAACC
CGCGCTATGACGGCAATAAAAAGACAGAATAAAACGCACGGTGTTGGGTCGTTTGTTCATAAACGCGGGG
TTCGGTCCCAGGGCTGGCACTCTGTCGATACCCCACCGAGACCCCATTGGGGCCAATACGCCCGCGTTTC
TTCCTTTTCCCCACCCCACCCCCCAAGTTCGGGTGAAGGCCCAGGGCTCGCAGCCAACGTCGGGGCGGCA
GGCCCTGCCATAGCCTCAGGTTACTCATATATACTTTAGATTGATTTAAAACTTCATTTTTAATTTAAAA
GGATCTAGGTGAAGATCCTTTTTGATAATCTCATGACCAAAATCCCTTAACGTGAGTTTTCGTTCCACTG
AGCGTCAGACCCCGTAGAAAAGATCAAAGGATCTTCTTGAGATCCTTTTTTTCTGCGCGTAATCTGCTGC
TTGCAAACAAAAAAACCACCGCTACCAGCGGTGGTTTGTTTGCCGGATCAAGAGCTACCAACTCTTTTTC
CGAAGGTAACTGGCTTCAGCAGAGCGCAGATACCAAATACTGTCCTTCTAGTGTAGCCGTAGTTAGGCCA
CCACTTCAAGAACTCTGTAGCACCGCCTACATACCTCGCTCTGCTAATCCTGTTACCAGTGGCTGCTGCC
AGTGGCGATAAGTCGTGTCTTACCGGGTTGGACTCAAGACGATAGTTACCGGATAAGGCGCAGCGGTCGG
GCTGAACGGGGGGTTCGTGCACACAGCCCAGCTTGGAGCGAACGACCTACACCGAACTGAGATACCTACA
GCGTGAGCTATGAGAAAGCGCCACGCTTCCCGAAGGGAGAAAGGCGGACAGGTATCCGGTAAGCGGCAGG
GTCGGAACAGGAGAGCGCACGAGGGAGCTTCCAGGGGGAAACGCCTGGTATCTTTATAGTCCTGTCGGGT
TTCGCCACCTCTGACTTGAGCGTCGATTTTTGTGATGCTCGTCAGGGGGGCGGAGCCTATGGAAAAACGC
CAGCAACGCGGCCTTTTTACGGTTCCTGGCCTTTTGCTGGCCTTTTGCTCACATGTTCTTTCCTGCGTTA
TCCCCTGATTCTGTGGATAACCGTATTACCGCCATGCAT
Features (pLannotate 1.2.2; 15 found; start..end, strand, type, name):
     61..364     +  enhancer       CMV enhancer: human cytomegalovirus immediate early enhancer
    365..568     +  promoter       CMV promoter: human cytomegalovirus (CMV) immediate early promoter
    613..1329    +  CDS            ECFP: ECFP is a basic (constitutively fluorescent) cyan fluorescent protein published in 1996, derived from Aequorea victoria. It has low acid sensitivity.
   1330..1357    +  misc_feature   MCS (fragment): multiple cloning site
   1357..2751    +  CDS            PRKN: PRKN_HUMAN - Also known as PARK2. Experimental evidence at protein level: Swiss-Prot protein existence level 1. Functions within a multiprotein E3 ubiquitin ligase complex, catalyzing the covalent attachment of ubiquitin moieties onto substrate proteins (PubMed:10888878, PubMed:10973942, PubMed:11431533, PubMed:12150907, PubMed:12628165, PubMed:15105460, PubMed:16135753, PubMed:21376232, PubMed:21532592, PubMed:23754282, PubMed:23620051, PubMed:24660806, PubMed:24751536, PubMed:32047033, PubMed:29311685, PubMed:22396657). Substrates include SYT11 and VDAC1 (PubMed:32047033, PubMed:29311685). O
   2777..2861    +  CDS            large T antigen (fragment): large T antigen from SV40 (simian virus 40)
   2884..3005    +  polyA_signal   SV40 poly(A) signal: SV40 polyadenylation signal
   3039..3467    -  rep_origin     f1 ori (sequence partly withheld): f1 bacteriophage origin of replication; arrow indicates direction of (+) strand synthesis
   3494..3598    +  promoter       AmpR promoter: bla
   3600..3957    +  promoter       SV40 promoter: SV40 enhancer and early promoter
   3992..4786    +  CDS            NeoR/KanR: aminoglycoside phosphotransferase from Tn5; aph(3')-II (or nptII); confers resistance to neomycin, kanamycin, and G418 (Geneticin®)
   4807..4959    +  CDS            ble (fragment): BLE_KLEPN - Experimental evidence at protein level: Swiss-Prot protein existence level 1. Binding protein with a strong affinity to the bleomycin family of antibiotics. Binds to CL990; an antimitotic-antibiotic compound. From Klebsiella pneumoniae.
   5018..5065    +  polyA_signal   HSV TK poly(A) signal: herpes simplex virus thymidine kinase polyadenylation signal (Cole and Stacy, 1985)
   5156..5172    -  polyA_signal   bGH poly(A) signal (fragment): bovine growth hormone polyadenylation signal
   5394..5982    +  rep_origin     ori: high-copy-number ColE1/pMB1/pBR322/pUC origin of replication
