[The description below was written by a language model from this plasmid's Addgene catalogue record and pLannotate feature annotations shown in this document.]
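Description:
CFP-Parkin is a mammalian expression plasmid built on the Clontech pECFP-C1 backbone, carrying human Parkin (PRKN, also called PARK2) fused at its N terminus to enhanced cyan fluorescent protein. The roughly 1.4 kb Parkin coding sequence was inserted by restriction cloning between the HindIII and BamHI sites of the multiple cloning site. It therefore sits directly downstream of ECFP, separated only by a short remnant of the polylinker. The fusion is transcribed from the human cytomegalovirus immediate early enhancer and promoter and terminated by the SV40 polyadenylation signal, giving strong constitutive expression in transfected mammalian cells.

The 6.1 kb plasmid replicates in E. coli at high copy number from a pUC-type ColE1 origin and also carries an f1 phage origin. A single Tn5 aminoglycoside phosphotransferase gene (NeoR/KanR) serves for selection in both hosts. A bacterial bla-type promoter drives it for kanamycin resistance in bacteria, while the adjacent SV40 enhancer and early promoter, together with the HSV TK polyadenylation signal, allow G418 selection of stably transfected mammalian cells. Both annotated sequence records describe the same circular molecule with the same features, differing only in their numbering start point. The small fragment hits (RSF ori, ble, bGH poly(A), SV40 large T antigen) appear to be partial matches to backbone sequence rather than functional elements.

Parkin is an E3 ubiquitin ligase, and the cyan tag lets its subcellular distribution be followed by fluorescence microscopy. The stated purpose is colocalization studies. The associated work examined the selective recruitment of Parkin to impaired mitochondria and its role in promoting their autophagy.
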