Addgene plasmid #47560: CFP-Parkin
Purpose: CFP tagged Parkin for colocalization study
Depositing lab: Richard Youle. Depositing organization: National Institute of Neurological Disorders and Strokes (NINDS). Publication: Parkin is recruited selectively to impaired mitochondria and promotes their autophagy. Narendra D, Tanaka A, Suen DF, Youle RJ. J Cell Biol. 2008 Dec 1. 183(5):795-803. 10.1083/jcb.200809125 PubMed 19029340.
Backbone
  Vector backbone: pECFP-C1
  Backbone manufacturer: Clontech
  Backbone size w/o insert (bp): 4698
  Total vector size (bp): 6096
  Vector type: Mammalian Expression
  Selectable markers: Neomycin (select with G418)
Growth in bacteria
  Bacterial resistance: Kanamycin, 50 μg/mL
  Growth temperature: 37°C
  Growth strain: DH5alpha
  Copy number: High Copy
Gene/Insert
  Gene/Insert name: Parkin (alt name: Park2)
  Species: H. sapiens (human)
  Insert size (bp): 1398
  GenBank ID: NM_004562
  Entrez Gene: PRKN (a.k.a. AR-JP, LPRS2, PARK2, PDJ)
  Promoter: CMV
  Tag / fusion protein: CFP (N terminal on insert)
  Cloning method: Restriction Enzyme; 5′ cloning site HindIII (unknown if destroyed); 3′ cloning site BamHI (unknown if destroyed)
  Sequencing primers: 5′ AGAAGCGCGATCACATGG; 3′ CAGCCATACCACATTTGTAG
Terms and licenses: Academic/Nonprofit Terms; Industry Terms: Not Available to Industry
How to cite: CFP-Parkin was a gift from Richard Youle (Addgene plasmid # 47560 ; http://n2t.net/addgene:47560 ; RRID:Addgene_47560)
