>Addgene plasmid #47560 | CFP-Parkin | addgene partial sequence | sequence record 70027 | EGFP-C 5'-CATGGTCCTGCTGGAGTTCGTG-3'
ACGAGCTGTACAAGTCCGGACTCAGATCTCGAGCTCAAGCTTTGATAGTGTTTGTCAGGTTCAACTCCAG
CCATGGTTTCCCAGTGGAGGTCGATTCTGACACCAGCATCTTCCAGCTCAAGGAGGTGGTTGCTAAGCGA
CAGGGGGTTCCGGCTGACCAGTTGCGTGTGATTTTCGCAGGGAAGGAGCTGAGGAATGACTGGACTGTGC
AGAATTGTGACCTGGATCAGCAGAGCATTGTTCACATTGTGCAGAGACCGTGGAGAAAAGGTCAAGAAAT
GAATGCAACTGGAGGCGACGACCCCAGAAACGCGGCGGGAGGCTGTGAGCGGGAGCCCCAGAGCTTGACT
CGGGTGGACCTCAGCAGCTCAGTCCTCCCAGGAGACTCTGTGGGGCTGGCTGTCATTCTGCACACTGACA
GCAGGAAGGACTCACCACCAGCTGGAAGTCCAGCAGGTAGATCAATCTACAACAGCTTTTATGTGTATTG
CAAAGGCCCCTGTCAAAGAGTGCAGCCGGGAAAACTCAGGGTACAGTGCAGCACCTGCAGGCAGGCAACG
CTCACCTTGACCCAGGGTCCATCTTGCTGGGATGATGTTTTAATTCCAAACCGGATGAGTGGTGAATGCC
AATCCCCACACTGCCCTGGGACTAGTGCAGAATTTTTCTTTAAATGTGGAGCACACCCCACCTCTGACAA
GGAAACATCAGTAGCTTTGCACCTGATCGCAACAAATAGTCGGAACATCACTTGCATTACGTGCACAGAC
GTCAGGAGCCCCGTCCTGGTTTTCCAGTGCAACTCCCGCCACGTGATTTGCTTAGACTGTTTCCACTTAT
ACTGTGTGACAAGACTCAATGATCGGCAGTTTGTCCACGACCCTCAGCTTGGCTACTCCCTGCCTTGTGT
GGCTGGCTGTCCCAACTC
